>Addgene plasmid #63779 | pDONR221 Tma16 | depositor full sequence | sequence record 111275 | new full plasmid sequence
CTTTCCTGCGTTATCCCCTGATTCTGTGGATAACCGTATTACCGCCTTTGAGTGAGCTGATACCGCTCGC
CGCAGCCGAACGACCGAGCGCAGCGAGTCAGTGAGCGAGGAAGCGGAAGAGCGCCCAATACGCAAACCGC
CTCTCCCCGCGCGTTGGCCGATTCATTAATGCAGCTGGCACGACAGGTTTCCCGACTGGAAAGCGGGCAG
TGAGCGCAACGCAATTAATACGCGTACCGCTAGCCAGGAAGAGTTTGTAGAAACGCAAAAAGGCCATCCG
TCAGGATGGCCTTCTGCTTAGTTTGATGCCTGGCAGTTTATGGCGGGCGTCCTGCCCGCCACCCTCCGGG
CCGTTGCTTCACAACGTTCAAATCCGCTCCCGGCGGATTTGTCCTACTCAGGAGAGCGTTCACCGACAAA
CAACAGATAAAACGAAAGGCCCAGTCTTCCGACTGAGCCTTTCGTTTTATTTGATGCCTGGCAGTTCCCT
ACTCTCGCGTTAACGCTAGCATGGATGTTTTCCCAGTCACGACGTTGTAAAACGACGGCCAGTCTTAAGC
TCGGGCCCCAAATAATGATTTTATTTTGACTGATAGTGACCTGTTCGTTGCAACAAATTGATGAGCAATG
CTTTTTTATAATGCCAACTTTGTACAAAAAAGCAGGCTACAAAATGCCGGTTACTAAATCTTTATCTAAG
TTGCAAAAGAACTTATCCAAGAAAGGGAAAAATATCACGGTTCATCCGAAGGGTAGAAAGTATGAAAAGC
TGGTCAGGGCTACTATGCGTGAAGATAAAATCGCAGCCAAAAAGAAGCTTCATCAAGACAAAAGAGTCCA
CGAACTAGCTCGGGTAAAATTTATGCAGGATGTAGTTAACTCTGATACATTCAAAGGGCAACCAATATTT
GATCACGCCCACACAAGAGAGTTTATTCAAAGTTTTATTGAAAGAGATGATACGGAATTAGACGAACTCA
AGAAGAAGAGGAGGTCAAACAGGCCACCAAGCAATAGACAAGTGCTACTGCAACAAAGGAGGGATCAAGA
GTTAAAAGAATTTAAGGCGGGGTTTCTCTGTCCAGACTTGAGTGATGCGAAGAATATGGAATTTCTAAGA
AACTGGAATGGCACTTTTGGCCTTTTGAATACTCTAAGATTGATCAGAATTAATGATAAAGGTGAACAAG
TCGTTGGAGGAAATGAAAACCCAGCTTTCTTGTACAAAGTTGGCATTATAAGAAAGCATTGCTTATCAAT
TTGTTGCAACGAACAGGTCACTATCAGTCAAAATAAAATCATTATTTGCCATCCAGCTGATATCCCCTAT
AGTGAGTCGTATTACATGGTCATAGCTGTTTCCTGGCAGCTCTGGCCCGTGTCTCAAAATCTCTGATGTT
ACATTGCACAAGATAAAATAATATCATCATGAACAATAAAACTGTCTGCTTACATAAACAGTAATACAAG
GGGTGTTATGAGCCATATTCAACGGGAAACGTCGAGGCCGCGATTAAATTCCAACATGGATGCTGATTTA
TATGGGTATAAATGGGCTCGCGATAATGTCGGGCAATCAGGTGCGACAATCTATCGCTTGTATGGGAAGC
CCGATGCGCCAGAGTTGTTTCTGAAACATGGCAAAGGTAGCGTTGCCAATGATGTTACAGATGAGATGGT
CAGACTAAACTGGCTGACGGAATTTATGCCTCTTCCGACCATCAAGCATTTTATCCGTACTCCTGATGAT
GCATGGTTACTCACCACTGCGATCCCCGGAAAAACAGCATTCCAGGTATTAGAAGAATATCCTGATTCAG
GTGAAAATATTGTTGATGCGCTGGCAGTGTTCCTGCGCCGGTTGCATTCGATTCCTGTTTGTAATTGTCC
TTTTAACAGCGATCGCGTATTTCGTCTCGCTCAGGCGCAATCACGAATGAATAACGGTTTGGTTGATGCG
AGTGATTTTGATGACGAGCGTAATGGCTGGCCTGTTGAACAAGTCTGGAAAGAAATGCATAAACTTTTGC
CATTCTCACCGGATTCAGTCGTCACTCATGGTGATTTCTCACTTGATAACCTTATTTTTGACGAGGGGAA
ATTAATAGGTTGTATTGATGTTGGACGAGTCGGAATCGCAGACCGATACCAGGATCTTGCCATCCTATGG
AACTGCCTCGGTGAGTTTTCTCCTTCATTACAGAAACGGCTTTTTCAAAAATATGGTATTGATAATCCTG
ATATGAATAAATTGCAGTTTCATTTGATGCTCGATGAGTTTTTCTAATCAGAATTGGTTAATTGGTTGTA
ACACTGGCAGAGCATTACGCTGACTTGACGGGACGGCGCAAGCTCATGACCAAAATCCCTTAACGTGAGT
TACGCGTCGTTCCACTGAGCGTCAGACCCCGTAGAAAAGATCAAAGGATCTTCTTGAGATCCTTTTTTTC
TGCGCGTAATCTGCTGCTTGCAAACAAAAAAACCACCGCTACCAGCGGTGGTTTGTTTGCCGGATCAAGA
GCTACCAACTCTTTTTCCGAAGGTAACTGGCTTCAGCAGAGCGCAGATACCAAATACTGTTCTTCTAGTG
TAGCCGTAGTTAGGCCACCACTTCAAGAACTCTGTAGCACCGCCTACATACCTCGCTCTGCTAATCCTGT
TACCAGTGGCTGCTGCCAGTGGCGATAAGTCGTGTCTTACCGGGTTGGACTCAAGACGATAGTTACCGGA
TAAGGCGCAGCGGTCGGGCTGAACGGGGGGTTCGTGCACACAGCCCAGCTTGGAGCGAACGACCTACACC
GAACTGAGATACCTACAGCGTGAGCTATGAGAAAGCGCCACGCTTCCCGAAGGGAGAAAGGCGGACAGGT
ATCCGGTAAGCGGCAGGGTCGGAACAGGAGAGCGCACGAGGGAGCTTCCAGGGGGAAACGCCTGGTATCT
TTATAGTCCTGTCGGGTTTCGCCACCTCTGACTTGAGCGTCGATTTTTGTGATGCTCGTCAGGGGGGCGG
AGCCTATGGAAAAACGCCAGCAACGCGGCCTTTTTACGGTTCCTGGCCTTTTGCTGGCCTTTTGCTCACA
TGTT
Features (pLannotate 1.2.2; 10 found; start..end, strand, type, name):
    121..213     +  CDS            lacI (fragment): lac repressor; lacI; The lac repressor binds to the lac operator to inhibit transcription in E. coli. This inhibition can be relieved by adding lactose or isopropyl-β-D-thiogalactopyranoside (IPTG).
    268..295     -  terminator     rrnB T2 terminator: transcription terminator T2 from the E. coli rrnB gene
    427..470     +  terminator     rrnB T1 terminator: Escherichia coli rrnB; transcription terminator T1 from the E. coli rrnB gene
    517..553     -  CDS            lacZα (fragment): LacZα fragment of β-galactosidase; lacZ fragment
    569..668     +  protein_bind   attL1: mutant version of attL; recombination site for the Gateway® LR reaction LR Clonase™
    674..1207    +  CDS            TMA16: TMA16_YEAST - Experimental evidence at protein level: Swiss-Prot protein existence level 1. From Saccharomyces cerevisiae (strain ATCC 204508 / S288c) (Baker's yeast).
   1209..1308    -  protein_bind   attL2: mutant version of attL; recombination site for the Gateway® LR reaction LR Clonase™
   1326..1344    -  promoter       T7 promoter: promoter for bacteriophage T7 RNA polymerase
   1478..2287    +  CDS            KanR: aminoglycoside phosphotransferase; aph(3')-Ia; confers resistance to kanamycin in bacteria or G418 (Geneticin®) in eukaryotes
   2434..3022    +  rep_origin     ori: high-copy-number ColE1/pMB1/pBR322/pUC origin of replication
