[The description below was written by a language model from this plasmid's Addgene catalogue record and pLannotate feature annotations shown in this document.]
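Description:
pDONR221 Tma16 is a Gateway entry clone carrying the Saccharomyces cerevisiae open reading frame TMA16 (systematic name YOR252W) in the Invitrogen pDONR221 backbone. It is a small bacterial plasmid, listed at about 3.07 kb and annotated at 3,084 nt in the deposited full sequence. This is smaller than the empty donor vector's listed 4,762 bp, consistent with the BP recombination replacing the donor vector's larger selection cassette with the 534 bp insert. The plasmid is maintained in E. coli through a high-copy ColE1/pUC-type origin and selected with kanamycin via an aminoglycoside phosphotransferase gene (KanR).

The TMA16 coding sequence sits in the forward orientation between attL1 and attL2, the sites produced by the BP reaction and recognised by LR Clonase. This lets the ORF be moved directionally, and in a defined reading frame, into any attR-containing destination vector. The entry clone has no annotated yeast or eukaryotic promoter driving the ORF, so it serves as a transfer intermediate rather than an expression plasmid. Upstream rrnB T1 and T2 terminators insulate the cassette from read-through transcription. A T7 promoter lies just beyond attL2, pointing back toward the insert. The short lacI and lacZα fragments are backbone remnants, and the lacZα remnant falls in the region where M13 sequencing primers typically anneal, matching the M13 forward and reverse primers listed for sequencing the insert.

The record links the plasmid to a study mapping protein interactions of the large-subunit (LSU) processome. This suggests the clone was a source for shuttling TMA16 into destination vectors for interaction assays, though the specific destination vectors are not stated.
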