Addgene plasmid #63779: pDONR221 Tma16
Purpose: yeast ORF Tma16 in the Gateway entry vector pDONR221
Depositing lab: Susan Baserga. Depositing organization: Yale University. Publication: A protein interaction map of the LSU processome. McCann KL, Charette JM, Vincent NG, Baserga SJ. Genes Dev. 2015 Apr 15;29(8):862-75. doi: 10.1101/gad.256370.114. Epub 2015 Apr 15. PubMed 25877921.
Backbone
  Vector backbone: pDONR221
  Backbone manufacturer: Invitrogen
  Backbone size w/o insert (bp): 4762
  Total vector size (bp): 3069
  Vector type: Gateway Donor vector
Growth in bacteria
  Bacterial resistance: Kanamycin, 50 μg/mL
  Growth temperature: 37°C
  Growth strain: DH5alpha
  Copy number: Unknown
Gene/Insert
  Gene/Insert name: Tma16 (alt name: YOR252W)
  Species: S. cerevisiae (budding yeast)
  Insert size (bp): 534
  Entrez Gene: TMA16 (a.k.a. YOR252W)
  Cloning method: Gateway Cloning
  Sequencing primers: 5′ M13F; 3′ M13R
Terms and licenses: Academic/Nonprofit Terms; Industry Terms: Not Available to Industry
How to cite: pDONR221 Tma16 was a gift from Susan Baserga (Addgene plasmid # 63779 ; http://n2t.net/addgene:63779 ; RRID:Addgene_63779)
