>Addgene plasmid #63779 | pDONR221 Tma16 | addgene partial sequence | sequence record 111273 | M13pUC-Fwd 5'-CCCAGTCACGACGTTGTAAAACG-3'
GGCCCAAATAATGATTTTATTTTGACTGATAGTGACCTGTTCGTTGCAACAAATTGATGAGCAATGCTTT
TTTATAATGCCAACTTTGTACAAAAAAGCAGGCTACAAAATGCCGGTTACTAAATCTTTATCTAAGTTGC
AAAAGAACTTATCCAAGAAAGGGAAAAATATCACGGTTCATCCGAAGGGTAGAAAGTATGAAAAGCTGGT
CAGGGCTACTATGCGTGAAGATAAAATCGCAGCCAAAAAGAAGCTTCATCAAGACAAAAGAGTCCACGAA
CTAGCTCGGGTAAAATTTATGCAGGATGTAGTTAACTCTGATACATTCAAAGGGCAACCAATATTTGATC
ACGCCCACACAAGAGAGTTTATTCAAAGTTTTATTGAAAGAGATGATACGGAATTAGACGAACTCAAGAA
GAAGAGGAGGTCAAACAGGCCACCAAGCAATAGACAAGTGCTACTGCAACAAAGGAGGGATCAAGAGTTA
AAAGAATTTAAGGCGGGGTTTCTCTGTCCAGACTTGAGTGATGCGAAGAATATGGAATTTCTAAGAAACT
GGAATGGCACTTTTGGCCTTTTGAATACTCTAAGATTGATCAGAATTAATGATAAAGGTGAACAAGTCGT
TGGAGGAAATGAAAACCCAGCTTTCTTGTACAAAGTTGGCATTATAAGAAAGCATTGCTTATCAATTTGT
TGCAACGAACAGGTCACTATCAGTCAAAATAAAATCATTATTTGCCATCCAGCTGATATCCCCTATAGTG
AGTCGTATTACATGGTCATAGCTGTTTCCTGGCAGCTCTGGCCCGTGTCTCAAAATCTCTGATGTTACAT
TGCACAAGATAAAATAATATCATCATGAACAATAAAACTGTCTGCTTACATAAACAGTAATACAAGGGGT
GTTATGAGCCATATTCAACGGGAAACGTCGAGG
