>Addgene plasmid #63779 | pDONR221 Tma16 | addgene partial sequence | sequence record 111274 | M13-Rev 5'-CAGGAAACAGCTATGACC-3'
AGCTGGATGGCAAATAATGATTTTATTTTGACTGATAGTGACCTGTTCGTTGCAACAAATTGATAAGCAA
TGCTTTCTTATAATGCCAACTTTGTACAAGAAAGCTGGGTTTTCATTTCCTCCAACGACTTGTTCACCTT
TATCATTAATTCTGATCAATCTTAGAGTATTCAAAAGGCCAAAAGTGCCATTCCAGTTTCTTAGAAATTC
CATATTCTTCGCATCACTCAAGTCTGGACAGAGAAACCCCGCCTTAAATTCTTTTAACTCTTGATCCCTC
CTTTGTTGCAGTAGCACTTGTCTATTGCTTGGTGGCCTGTTTGACCTCCTCTTCTTCTTGAGTTCGTCTA
ATTCCGTATCATCTCTTTCAATAAAACTTTGAATAAACTCTCTTGTGTGGGCGTGATCAAATATTGGTTG
CCCTTTGAATGTATCAGAGTTAACTACATCCTGCATAAATTTTACCCGAGCTAGTTCGTGGACTCTTTTG
TCTTGATGAAGCTTCTTTTTGGCTGCGATTTTATCTTCACGCATAGTAGCCCTGACCAGCTTTTCATACT
TTCTACCCTTCGGATGAACCGTGATATTTTTCCCTTTCTTGGATAAGTTCTTTTGCAACTTAGATAAAGA
TTTAGTAACCGGCATTTTGTAGCCTGCTTTTTTGTACAAAGTTGGCATTATAAAAAAGCATTGCTCATCA
ATTTGTTGCAACGAACAGGTCACTATCAGTCAAAATAAAATCATTATTTGGGGCCCGAGCTTAAGACTGG
CCGTCGTTTTACAACGTCGTGACTGGGAAAACATCCATGCTAGCGTTAACGCGAGAGTAGGGAACTGCCA
GGCATCAAATAAAACGAAAGGCTCAGTCGGAAGACTGGGCCTTTCGTTTTAT
